>Addgene plasmid #208194 | pSC101-GFPmut2-mScarlet-I A6T | addgene full sequence | sequence record 419244 | Addgene NGS Result
CTCTAGAGCTTGCATGCCCAAGGAGATGGCGCCCAACAGTCCCCCGGCCACGGGGCCTGCCACCATACCC
ACGCCGAAACAAGCGCTCATGAGCCCGAAGTGGCGAGCCCGATCTTCCCCATCGGTGATGTCGGCGATAT
AGGCGCCAGCAACCGCACCTGTGGCGCCGGTGATGCCGGCCACGATGCGTCCGGCGTAGAGTTACCAATG
CTTAATCAGTGAGGCACCTATCTCAGCGATCTGTCTATTTCGTTCATCCATAGTTGCCTGACTCCCCGTC
GTGTAGATAACTACGATACGGGAGGGCTTACCATCTGGCCCCAGTGCTGCAATGATACCGCGAGACCCAC
GCTCACCGGCTCCAGATTTATCAGCAATAAACCAGCCAGCCGGAAGGGCCGAGCGCAGAAGTGGTCCTGC
AACTTTATCCGCCTCCATCCAGTCTATTAATTGTTGCCGGGAAGCTAGAGTAAGTAGTTCGCCAGTTAAT
AGTTTGCGCAACGTTGTTGCCATTGCTGCAGGCATCGTGGTGTCACGCTCGTCGTTTGGTATGGCTTCAT
TCAGCTCCGGTTCCCAACGATCAAGGCGAGTTACATGATCCCCCATGTTGTGCAAAAAAGCGGTTAGCTC
CTTCGGTCCTCCGATCGTTGTCAGAAGTAAGTTGGCCGCAGTGTTATCACTCATGGTTATGGCAGCACTG
CATAATTCTCTTACTGTCATGCCATCCGTAAGATGCTTTTCTGTGACTGGTGAGTACTCAACCAAGTCAT
TCTGAGAATAGTGTATGCGGCGACCGAGTTGCTCTTGCCCGGCGTCAACACGGGATAATACCGCGCCACA
TAGCAGAACTTTAAAAGTGCTCATCATTGGAAAACGTTCTTCGGGGCGAAAACTCTCAAGGATCTTACCG
CTGTTGAGATCCAGTTCGATGTAACCCACTCGTGCACCCAACTGATCTTCAGCATCTTTTACTTTCACCA
GCGTTTCTGGGTGAGCAAAAACAGGAAGGCAAAATGCCGCAAAAAAGGGAATAAGGGCGACACGGAAATG
TTGAATACTCATACTCTTCCTTTTTCAATATTATTGAAGCATTTATCAGGGTTATTGTCTCATGAGCGGA
TACATATTTGAATGTATTTAGAAAAATAAACAAATAGGGGTTCCGCGCACATTTCCCCGAAAAGTGCCAC
CTGACGTCTAAGAAACCATTATTATCATAAAAGGCCATCCGTCAGGATGGCCTTCTATGAATGCCTTGGC
TGCGATTCATTCTTTATATGAATAAAATTGTTGTCAGTTTCACGTCTTGTCCTGCCATATCGCGAAATTT
CTGCGCAAAAGCACAAAAAATTTTTGCATCTCCCCCTTGATGACGTGGGTTACGACCCCATTTAGTAGTC
AACCGCAGTGAGTGAGTCTGACGAGGCCCTTTCGTCTTCAAGAATTCTCATGTTTGACAGCTTATCATCG
ATAAGCTTTAATGCGGTAGTTTATCACAGTTAAATTGCTAACGCAGTCCGGGGAATTCAGGCTTGGAGGA
ACAATATGAAAGGATCCAAAGGTGAAGAATTATTCACTGGAGTTGTCCCAATTCTTGTTGAATTAGATGG
TGATGTTAATGGGCACAAATTTTCTGTCAGTGGAGAGGGTGAAGGTGATGCAACATACGGAAAACTTACC
CTTAAATTTATTTGCACTACTGGAAAACTACCTGTTCCATGGCCAACACTTGTCACTACTTTCGCGTATG
GTCTTCAATGCTTTGCGAGATACCCAGATCATATGAAACAGCATGACTTTTTCAAGAGTGCCATGCCCGA
AGGTTATGTACAGGAAAGAACTATATTTTTCAAAGATGACGGGAACTACAAGACACGTGCTGAAGTCAAG
TTTGAAGGTGATACCCTTGTTAATAGAATCGAGTTAAAAGGTATTGATTTTAAAGAAGATGGAAACATTC
TTGGACACAAATTGGAATACAACTATAACTCACACAAAGTATACATCATGGCAGACAAACAAAAGGATGG
AATCAAAGTTAACTTCAAAATTAGACACAACATTGAAGATGGAAGCGTTCAACTAGCAGACCATTATCAA
CGAAATACTCCAATTGGCGATGGCCCTGTCCTTTTACCAGACAACCATTACCTGTCCACACAATCTGCCC
TTTCGAAAGATCCCAACGAAAAGAGAGACCACATGGTCCTTCTTGAGTTTGTAACAGCTGCTGGGATTAC
ACATGGTATGGATGAATTGTACAAATAACCGCCAGGAGGAACAATATGGTGAGCAAGGGCAAAAAATGAG
GCAGTGATCAAGGAGTTCATGCGGTTCAAGGTGCACATGGAGGGCTCCATGAACGGCCACGAGTTCGAGA
TCGAGGGCGAGGGCGAGGGCCGCCCCTACGAGGGCACCCAGACCGCCAAGCTGAAGGTGACCAAGGGTGG
CCCCCTGCCCTTCTCCTGGGACATCCTGTCCCCTCAGTTCATGTACGGCTCCAGGGCCTTCATCAAGCAC
CCCGCCGACATCCCCGACTACTATAAGCAGTCCTTCCCCGAGGGCTTCAAGTGGGAGCGCGTGATGAACT
TCGAGGACGGCGGCGCCGTGACCGTGACCCAGGACACCTCCCTGGAGGACGGCACCCTGATCTACAAGGT
GAAGCTCCGCGGCACCAACTTCCCTCCTGACGGCCCCGTAATGCAGAAGAAGACAATGGGCTGGGAAGCG
TCCACCGAGCGGTTGTACCCCGAGGACGGCGTGCTGAAGGGCGACATTAAGATGGCCCTGCGCCTGAAGG
ACGGCGGCCGCTACCTGGCGGACTTCAAGACCACCTACAAGGCCAAGAAGCCCGTGCAGATGCCCGGCGC
CTACAACGTCGACCGCAAGTTGGACATCACCTCCCACAACGAGGACTACACCGTGGTGGAACAGTACGAA
CGCTCCGAGGGCCGCCACTCCACCGGCGGCATGGACGAGCTGTACAAGTGACCGCCTAATGAGCGGGCTT
TAATCACTAGTGAATTCGCGGCCGCCTGCAGGTCGACCATATGGGAGAGCTCCGTCGACAAGCTTGCGGC
CGCACTCGAGCACCACCACCACCACCACCACCACTAATTGATTAATACCTAGGCTGCTAAACAAAGCCCA
TGGATCGATAGCTGGTCGACAGGACTCTGGGGTTCGAGAGCTCGCTTGGACTCCTGTTGATAGATCCAGT
AATGACCTCAGAACTCCATCTGGATTTGTTCAGAACGCTCGGTTGCCGCCGGGCGTTTTTTATTGGTGAG
AATCCAAGCACTAGGGACAGTAAGACGGGTAAGCCTGTTGATGATACCGCTGCCTTACTGGGTGCATTAG
CCAGTCTGAATGACCTGTCACGGGATAATCCGAAGTGGTCAGACTGGAAAATCAGAGGGCAGGAACTGCT
GAACAGCAAAAAGTCAGATAGCACCACATAGCAGACCCGCCATAAAACGCCCTGAGAAGCCCGTGACGGG
CTTTTCTTGTATTATGGGTAGTTTCCTTGCATGAATCCATAAAAGGCGCCTGTAGTGCCATTTACCCCCA
TTCACTGCCAGAGCCGTGAGCGCAGCGAACTGAATGTCACGAAAAAGACAGCGACTCAGGTGCCTGATGG
TCGGAGACAAAAGGAATATTCAGCGATTTGCCCGAGCTTGCGAGGGTGCTACTTAAGCCTTTAGGGTTTT
AAGGTCTGTTTTGTAGAGGAGCAAACAGCGTTTGCGACATCCTTTTGTAATACTGCGGAACTGACTAAAG
TAGTGAGTTATACACAGGGCTGGGATCTATTCTTTTTATCTTTTTTTATTCTTTCTTTATTCTATAAATT
ATAACCACTTGAATATAAACAAAAAAAACACACAAAGGTCTAGCGGAATTTACAGAGGGTCTAGCAGAAT
TTACAAGTTTTCCAGCAAAGGTCTAGCAGAATTTACAGATACCCACAACTCAAAGGAAAAGGACTAGTAA
TTATCATTGACTAGCCCATCTCAATTGGTATAGTGATTAAAATCACCTAGACCAATTGAGATGTATGTCT
GAATTAGTTGTTTTCAAAGCAAATGAACTAGCGATTAGTCGCTATGACTTAACGGAGCATGAAACCAAGC
TAATTTTATGCTGTGTGGCACTACTCAACCCCACGATTGAAAACCCTACAAGGAAAGAACGGACGGTATC
GTTCACTTATAACCAATACGCTCAGATGATGAACATCAGTAGGGAAAATGCTTATGGTGTATTAGCTAAA
GCAACCAGAGAGCTGATGACGAGAACTGTGGAAATCAGGAATCCTTTGGTTAAAGGCTTTGAGATTTTCC
AGTGGACAAACTATGCCAAGTTCTCAAGCGAAAAATTAGAATTAGTTTTTAGTGAAGAGATATTGCCTTA
TCTTTTCCAGTTAAAAAAATTCATAAAATATAATCTGGAACATGTTAAGTCTTTTGAAAACAAATACTCT
ATGAGGATTTATGAGTGGTTATTAAAAGAACTAACACAAAAGAAAACTCACAAGGCAAATATAGAGATTA
GCCTTGATGAATTTAAGTTCATGTTAATGCTTGAAAATAACTACCATGAGTTTAAAAGGCTTAACCAATG
GGTTTTGAAACCAATAAGTAAAGATTTAAACACTTACAGCAATATGAAATTGGTGGTTGATAAGCGAGGC
CGCCCGACTGATACGTTGATTTTCCAAGTTGAACTAGATAGACAAATGGATCTCGTAACCGAACTTGAGA
ACAACCAGATAAAAATGAATGGTGACAAAATACCAACAACCATTACATCAGATTCCTACCTACATAACGG
ACTAAGAAAAACACTACACGATGCTTTAACTGCAAAAATTCAGCTCACCAGTTTTGAGGCAAAATTTTTG
AGTGACATGCAAAGTAAGTATGATCTCAATGGTTCGTTCTCATGGCTCACGCAAAAACAACGAACCACAC
TAGAGAACATACTGGCTAAATACGGAAGGATCTGAGGTTCTTATGGCTCTTGTATCTATCAGTGAAGCAT
CAAGACTAACAAACAAAAGTAGAACAACTGTTCACCGTTACATATCAAAGGGAAAACTGTCCATATGCAC
AGATGAAAACGGTGTAAAAAAGATAGATACATCAGAGCTTTTACGAGTTTTTGGTGCATTCAAAGCTGTT
CACCATGAACAGATCGACAATGTAACAGATGAACAGCATGTAACACCTAATAGAACAGGTGAAACCAGTA
AAACAAAGCAACTAGAACATGAAATTGAACACCTGAGACAACTTGTTACAGCTCAACAGTCACACATAGA
CAGCCTGAAACAGGCGATGCTGCTTATCGAATCAAAGCTGCCGACAACACGGGAGCCAGTGACGCCTCCC
GTGGGGAAAAAATCATGGCAATTCTGGAAGAAATAGCGCTTTCAGCCGGCAAACCGGCTGAAGCCGGATC
TGCGATTCTGATAACAAACTAGCAACACCAGAACAGCCCGTTTGCGGGCAGCAAAACCCGTACCCTAGGT
CTAGGGCGGCGGATTTGTCCTACTCAGGAGAGCGTTCACCGACAAACAACAGATAAAACGAAAGGCCCAG
TCTTTCGACTGAGCCTTTCGTTTTATTTGATGC
Features (pLannotate 1.2.2; 12 found; start..end, strand, type, name):
     19..201     -  CDS            TcR (fragment): tetracycline efflux protein; tet; confers resistance to tetracycline
    202..1062    -  CDS            AmpR: β-lactamase; bla; confers resistance to ampicillin, carbenicillin, and related antibiotics
   1063..1167    -  promoter       AmpR promoter: bla
   1219..1246    -  terminator     rrnB T2 terminator: transcription terminator T2 from the E. coli rrnB gene
   1454..1482    +  promoter       tet promoter: E. coli promoter for tetracycline efflux protein gene
   1555..2265    +  CDS            GFPmut2: GFPmut2 is a basic (constitutively fluorescent) green fluorescent protein published in 1996, derived from Aequorea victoria. It is reported to be a very rapidly-maturing weak dimer.
   2299..2988    +  CDS            mScarlet-I: mScarlet-I is a basic (constitutively fluorescent) red fluorescent protein published in 2016, derived from synthetic construct. It is reported to be a rapidly-maturing monomer with moderate acid sensitivity.
   3091..3114    +  CDS            9xHis (fragment): 9xHis affinity tag
   3199..3293    +  terminator     lambda t0 terminator: transcription terminator from phage lambda
   3785..4007    +  rep_origin     pSC101 ori: low-copy replication origin that requires the Rep101 protein
   4055..5005    +  CDS            Rep101: RepA protein needed for replication with the pSC101 origin; rep101
   5543..5629    -  terminator     rrnB T1 terminator: Escherichia coli rrnB; transcription terminator T1 from the E. coli rrnB gene
