[The description below was written by a language model from this plasmid's Addgene catalogue record and pLannotate feature annotations shown in this document.]
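Description:
pSC101-GFPmut2-mScarlet-I A6T is a low-copy bacterial expression plasmid that serves as a dual-fluorescence reporter of frameshift mistranslation. It is built on the pSC101 backbone and replicates through the pSC101 origin together with the plasmid-encoded Rep101 (RepA) initiator protein, which keeps copy number low and so limits the burden and variability of reporter expression. Selection is by ampicillin, through a β-lactamase gene with its own promoter. A short remnant of the tetracycline efflux gene is also annotated, but it is only a fragment and should not be treated as a working marker. The catalogue lists the plasmid at about 5.6 kb, which agrees closely with the sequenced record.

The payload is a tandem arrangement of GFPmut2, a rapidly maturing green fluorescent protein, followed shortly downstream by the red monomer mScarlet-I. According to the record, both are driven by a combined Ptet plus dnaK P1 promoter; the feature table annotates only the tet promoter upstream of GFPmut2. The mScarlet-I insert carries a frameshift insertion, a run of six adenines followed by a T, which gives the construct its "A6T" name. With mScarlet-I placed out of frame in this way, green fluorescence presumably reports overall expression, while red fluorescence should appear only when ribosomes slip on the homopolymeric tract and restore the reading frame. The record does not explicitly state whether the two proteins are translated as a fusion. A partial polyhistidine tag annotation lies downstream of mScarlet-I, followed by the lambda t0 terminator, and rrnB T1 and T2 terminators insulate the cassette from the rest of the plasmid. The associated work used such reporters to study nonsense and frameshift mistranslation induced by antibiotics.
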