Addgene plasmid #208194: pSC101-GFPmut2-mScarlet-I A6T
Purpose: frameshift mistranslation, A6T
Depositing lab: Tanel Tenson. Depositing organization: University of Tartu. Publication: Fluorescent reporters give new insights into antibiotics-induced nonsense and frameshift mistranslation. Hinnu M, Putrins M, Kogermann K, Kaldalu N, Tenson T. Sci Rep. 2024 Mar 22;14(1):6883. doi: 10.1038/s41598-024-57597-8. PubMed 38519558.
Backbone
  Vector backbone: pSC101
  Backbone size w/o insert (bp): 3968
  Total vector size (bp): 5626
  Vector type: Bacterial Expression ; reporter
Growth in bacteria
  Bacterial resistance: Ampicillin, 100 μg/mL
  Growth temperature: 37°C
  Growth strain: DH5alpha
  Copy number: Low Copy
Gene/Insert 1
  Gene/Insert name: GFPmut2
  Species: Synthetic
  Insert size (bp): 725
  Promoter: Ptet+dnaK P1
  Cloning method: Ligation Independent Cloning
  Sequencing primers: 5′ ctcatgtttgacagcttatcatcgataagc
Gene/Insert 2
  Gene/Insert name: mScarlet-I
  Species: Synthetic
  Insert size (bp): 702
  Mutation: Frameshift insertion 6AAAAAAT
  Promoter: Ptet+dnaK P1
  Cloning method: Ligation Independent Cloning
  Sequencing primers: 5′ ACATGGTCCTTCTTGAGTTTGTAACAGC
Terms and licenses: Academic/Nonprofit Terms; Industry Terms: Not Available to Industry
How to cite: pSC101-GFPmut2-mScarlet-I A6T was a gift from Tanel Tenson (Addgene plasmid # 208194 ; http://n2t.net/addgene:208194 ; RRID:Addgene_208194)
